>Addgene plasmid #220738 | p3HR2 | depositor full sequence | sequence record 432118 | p3HR2 sequence 6601 bps
GACGAAAGGGCCTCGTGATACGCCTATTTTTATAGGTTAATGTCATGATAATAATGGTTTCTTAGTATGA
TCCAATATCAAAGGAAATGATAGCATTGAAGGATGAGACTAATCCAATTGAGGAGTGGCAGCATATAGAA
CAGCTAAAGGGTAGTGCTGAAGGAAGCATACGATACCCCGCATGGAATGGGATAATATCACAGGAGGTAC
TAGACTACCTTTCATCCTACATAAATAGACGCATATAAGTACGCATTTAAGCATAAACACGCACTATGCC
GTTCTTCTCATGTATATATATATACAGGCAACACGCAGATATAGGTGCGACGTGAACAGTGAGCTGTATG
TGCGCAGCTCGCGTTGCATTTTCGGAAGCGCTCGTTTTCGGAAACGCTTTGAAGTTCCTATTCCGAAGTT
CCTATTCTCTAGAAAGTATAGGAACTTCAGAGCGCTTTTGAAAACCAAAAGCGCTCTGAAGACGCACTTT
CAAAAAACCAAAAACGCACCGGACTGTAACGAGCTACTAAAATATTGCGAATACCGCTTCCACAAACATT
GCTCAAAAGTATCTCTTTGCTATATATCTCTGTGCTATATCCCTATATAACCTACCCATCCACCTTTCGC
TCCTTGAACTTGCATCTAAACTCGACCTCTACATTTTTTATGTTTATCTCTAGTATTACTCTTTAGAAAA
AAAATTGTAGTAAGAACTATTCATAGAGTGAATCGAAAACAATACGAAAATGTAAACATTTCCTATACGT
AGTATATAGAGACAAAATAGAAGAAACCGTTCATAATTTTCTGACCAATGAAGAATCATCAACGCTATCA
CTTTCTGTTCACAAAGTATGCGCAATCCACATCGGTATAGAATATAATCGGGGATGCCTTTATCTTGAAA
AAATGCACCCGCAGCTTCGCTAGTAATCAGTAAACGCGGGAAGTGGAGTCAGGCTTTTTTTATGGAAGAG
AAAATAGACACCAAAGTAGCCTTCTTCTAACCTTAACGGACCTACAGTGCAAAAAGTTATCAAGAGACTG
CATTATAGAGCGCACAAAGGAGAAAAAAAGTAATCTAAGATGCTTTGTTAGAAAAATAGCGCTCTCGGGA
TGCATTTTTGTAGAACAAAAAAGAAGTATAGATTCTTTGTTGGTAAAATAGCGCTCTCGCGTTGCATTTC
TGTTCTGTAAAAATGCAGCTCAGATTCTTTGTTTGAAAAATTAGCGCTCTCGCGTTGCATTTTTGTTTTA
CAAAAATGAAGCACAGATTCTTCGTTGGTAAAATAGCGCTTTCGCGTTGCATTTCTGTTCTGTAAAAATG
CAGCTCAGATTCTTTGTTTGAAAAATTAGCGCTCTCGCGTTGCATTTTTGTTCTACAAAATGAAGCACAG
ATGCTTCGTTCAGGTGGCACTTTTCGGGGAAATGTGCGCGGAACCCCTATTTGTTTATTTTTCTAAATAC
ATTCAAATATGTATCCGCTCATGAGACAATAACCCTGATAAATGCTTCAATAATATTGAAAAAGGAAGAG
TATGAGTATTCAACATTTCCGTGTCGCCCTTATTCCCTTTTTTGCGGCATTTTGCCTTCCTGTTTTTGCT
CACCCAGAAACGCTGGTGAAAGTAAAAGATGCTGAAGATCAGTTGGGTGCACGAGTGGGTTACATCGAAC
TGGATCTCAACAGCGGTAAGATCCTTGAGAGTTTTCGCCCCGAAGAACGTTTTCCAATGATGAGCACTTT
TAAAGTTCTGCTATGTGGCGCGGTATTATCCCGTATTGACGCCGGGCAAGAGCAACTCGGTCGCCGCATA
CACTATTCTCAGAATGACTTGGTTGAGTACTCACCAGTCACAGAAAAGCATCTTACGGATGGCATGACAG
TAAGAGAATTATGCAGTGCTGCCATAACCATGAGTGATAACACTGCGGCCAACTTACTTCTGACAACGAT
CGGAGGACCGAAGGAGCTAACCGCTTTTTTGCACAACATGGGGGATCATGTAACTCGCCTTGATCGTTGG
GAACCGGAGCTGAATGAAGCCATACCAAACGACGAGCGTGACACCACGATGCCTGTAGCAATGGCAACAA
CGTTGCGCAAACTATTAACTGGCGAACTACTTACTCTAGCTTCCCGGCAACAATTAATAGACTGGATGGA
GGCGGATAAAGTTGCAGGACCACTTCTGCGCTCGGCCCTTCCGGCTGGCTGGTTTATTGCTGATAAATCT
GGAGCCGGTGAGCGTGGGTCTCGCGGTATCATTGCAGCACTGGGGCCAGATGGTAAGCCCTCCCGTATCG
TAGTTATCTACACGACGGGGAGTCAGGCAACTATGGATGAACGAAATAGACAGATCGCTGAGATAGGTGC
CTCACTGATTAAGCATTGGTAACTGTCAGACCAAGTTTACTCATATATACTTTAGATTGATTTAAAACTT
CATTTTTAATTTAAAAGGATCTAGGTGAAGATCCTTTTTGATAATCTCATGACCAAAATCCCTTAACGTG
AGTTTTCGTTCCACTGAGCGTCAGACCCCGTAGAAAAGATCAAAGGATCTTCTTGAGATCCTTTTTTTCT
GCGCGTAATCTGCTGCTTGCAAACAAAAAAACCACCGCTACCAGCGGTGGTTTGTTTGCCGGATCAAGAG
CTACCAACTCTTTTTCCGAAGGTAACTGGCTTCAGCAGAGCGCAGATACCAAATACTGTCCTTCTAGTGT
AGCCGTAGTTAGGCCACCACTTCAAGAACTCTGTAGCACCGCCTACATACCTCGCTCTGCTAATCCTGTT
ACCAGTGGCTGCTGCCAGTGGCGATAAGTCGTGTCTTACCGGGTTGGACTCAAGACGATAGTTACCGGAT
AAGGCGCAGCGGTCGGGCTGAACGGGGGGTTCGTGCACACAGCCCAGCTTGGAGCGAACGACCTACACCG
AACTGAGATACCTACAGCGTGAGCTATGAGAAAGCGCCACGCTTCCCGAAGGGAGAAAGGCGGACAGGTA
TCCGGTAAGCGGCAGGGTCGGAACAGGAGAGCGCACGAGGGAGCTTCCAGGGGGAAACGCCTGGTATCTT
TATAGTCCTGTCGGGTTTCGCCACCTCTGACTTGAGCGTCGATTTTTGTGATGCTCGTCAGGGGGGCGGA
GCCTATGGAAAAACGCCAGCAACGCGGCCTTTTTACGGTTCCTGGCCTTTTGCTGGCCTTTTGCTCACAT
GTTCTTTCCTGCGTTATCCCCTGATTCTGTGGATAACCGTATTACCGCCTTTGAGTGAGCTGATACCGCT
CGCCGCAGCCGAACGACCGAGCGCAGCGAGTCAGTGAGCGAGGAAGCGGAAGAGCGCCCAATACGCAAAC
CGCCTCTCCCCGCGCGTTGGCCGATTCATTAATGCAGCTGGCACGACAGGTTTCCCGACTGGAAAGCGGG
CAGTGAGCGCAACGCAATTAATGTGAGTTACCTCACTCATTAGGCACCCCAGGCTTTACACTTTATGCTT
CCGGCTCCTATGTTGTGTGGAATTGTGAGCGGATAACAATTTCACACAGGAAACAGCTATGACCATGATT
ACGCCAAGCGCGCAATTAACCCTCACTAAAGGGAACAAAAGCTGGAGCTCCACCGCGGTGGCGGCCGCTC
TAGAACTAGTGGATCCGATCTGCCAATTGAACATAACATGGTAGTTACATATACTAGTAATATGGTTCGG
CACACATTAAAAGTATAAAAACTATCTGAATTACGAATTACATATATTGGTCATAAAAATCAATCAATCA
TCGTGTGTTTTATATGTCTCTTATCTAAGTATAAGAATATCCATAGTTAATATTCACTTACGCTACCTTT
TAACCTGTAATCATTGTCAACAGGATATGTTACGACCCACATTGATAAACGCTAGTATTTCTTTTTCCTC
TTCTTATTGGCCGGCTGTCTCTATACTCCCCTATAGTCTGTTTCTTTTCGTTTCGATTGTTTTACGTTTG
AGGCCTCGTGGCGCACATGGTACGCTGTGGTGCTCGCGGCTGGGAACGAAACTCTGGGAGCTGCGATTGG
CAGAATTCCGGCTAGAACTAGTGGATCCCCCGGCGCCCGGCGGCTCGAGCCCGGGCAGCTTGCATGCCGC
CGGGCGCCATGCCTGCAGGTCGACTCTAGAAAACATGAGGATCACCCATGTCTGCAGGTCGACTCTAGAA
AACATGAGGATCACCCATGTCTGCAGGTCGACTCTAGAGGATCGGAATTCCCCCATATCCAACTTCCAAT
TTAATCTTTCTTTTTTAATTTTCACTTATTTGCGATACAGAAAGAAAAAAGCGATAGTAACTATTGAATT
TTGTTTGGATTTGGTTAGATTAGATATGGTTTCTCTTTATATTTACATGCTAAAAATGGGCTACACCAGA
GATACATAATTAGATATATATACGCCAGTACACCTTATCGGCCCAAGCCTTGTCCCAAGGCAGCGTTTTG
TTCTTGGAAACGCTGCCCTACACGTTCGCTATGCTTCAAGAACTTTTCTGAGCACTTCATGATGCATGTT
TGTTCCTTATTGGTTAGCTTTGATGTTGTGAAGTCATTGACACGTACCCAATTCGCCCTATAGTGAGTCG
TATTACGCGCGCTCACTGGCCGTCGTTTTACAACGTCGTGACTGGGAAAACCCTGGCGTTACCCAACTTA
ATCGCCTTGCAGCACATCCCCCTTTCGCCAGCTGGCGTAATAGCGAAGAGGCCCGCACCGATCGCCCTTC
CCAACAGTTGCGCAGCCTGAATGGCGAATGGCGCG
[124 nt withheld, positions 4796-4919]
C
[91 nt withheld, positions 4921-5011]
A
[49 nt withheld, positions 5013-5061]
CCTTTGACGTTGGAGTCCACGTTCTTT
[37 nt withheld, positions 5089-5125]
ACCCTATCTCGGTCTATTCTTTTGATTTATAAGGGATTTTGCCGATTTCGGCCTATTGGTTAAAAAATGA
GCTGATTTAACAAAAATTTAACGCGAATTTTAACAAAATATTAACGTTTACAATTTCCTGATGCGGTATT
TTCTCCTTACGCATCTGTGCGGTATTTCACACCGCATAGGGTAATAACTGATATAATTAAATTGAAGCTC
TAATTTGTGAGTTTAGTATACATGCATTTACTTATAATACAGTTTTTTAGTTTTGCTGGCCGCATCTTCT
CAAATATGCTTCCCAGCCTGCTTTTCTGTAACGTTCACCCTCTACCTTAGCATCCCTTCCCTTTGCAAAT
AGTCCTCTTCCAACAATAATAATGTCAGATCCTGTAGAGACCACATCATCCACGGTTCTATACTGTTGAC
CCAATGCGTCTCCCTTGTCATCTAAACCCACACCGGGTGTCATAATCAACCAATCGTAACCTTCATCTCT
TCCACCCATGTCTCTTTGAGCAATAAAGCCGATAACAAAATCTTTGTCGCTCTTCGCAATGTCAACAGTA
CCCTTAGTATATTCTCCAGTAGATAGGGAGCCCTTGCATGACAATTCTGCTAACATCAAAAGGCCTCTAG
GTTCCTTTGTTACTTCTTCTGCCGCCTGCTTCAAACCGCTAACAATACCTGGGCCCACCACACCGTGTGC
ATTCGTAATGTCTGCCCATTCTGCTATTCTGTATACACCCGCAGAGTACTGCAATTTGACTGTATTACCA
ATGTCAGCAAATTTTCTGTCTTCGAAGAGTAAAAAATTGTACTTGGCGGATAATGCCTTTAGCGGCTTAA
CTGTGCCCTCCATGGAAAAATCAGTCAAGATATCCACATGTGTTTTTAGTAAACAAATTTTGGGACCTAA
TGCTTCAACTAACTCCAGTAATTCCTTGGTGGTACGAACATCCAATGAAGCACACAAGTTTGTTTGCTTT
TCGTGCATGATATTAAATAGCTTGGCAGCAACAGGACTAGGATGAGTAGCAGCACGTTCCTTATATGTAG
CTTTCGACATGATTTATCTTCGTTTCCTGCAGGTTTTTGTTCTGTGCAGTTGGGTTAAGAATACTGGGCA
ATTTCATGTTTCTTCAACACTACATATGCGTATATATACCAATCTAAGTCTGTGCTCCTTCCTTCGTTCT
TCCTTCTGTTCGGAGATTACCGAATCAAAAAAATTTCAAAGAAACCGAAATCAAAAAAAAGAATAAAAAA
AAAATGATGAATTGAATTGAAAAGCTGTGGTATGGTGCACTCTCAGTACAATCTGCTCTGATGCCGCATA
GTTAAGCCAGCCCCGACACCCGCCAACACCCGCTGACGCGCCCTGACGGGCTTGTCTGCTCCCGGCATCC
GCTTACAGACAAGCTGTGACCGTCTCCGGGAGCTGCATGTGTCAGAGGTTTTCACCGTCATCACCGAAAC
GCGCGA
Features (pLannotate 1.2.2; 25 found; start..end, strand, type, name):
     69..1410    +  rep_origin     2μ ori: yeast 2μ plasmid origin of replication
   1437..1541    +  promoter       AmpR promoter: bla
   1542..2402    +  CDS            AmpR: β-lactamase; bla; confers resistance to ampicillin, carbenicillin, and related antibiotics
   2573..3161    +  rep_origin     ori: high-copy-number ColE1/pMB1/pBR322/pUC origin of replication
   3344..3436    +  CDS            lacI (fragment): lac repressor; lacI; The lac repressor binds to the lac operator to inhibit transcription in E. coli. This inhibition can be relieved by adding lactose or isopropyl-β-D-thiogalactopyranoside (IPTG).
   3449..3470    +  protein_bind   CAP binding site: CAP binding activates transcription in the presence of cAMP. E. coli catabolite activator protein
   3485..3515    +  promoter       lac promoter: promoter for the E. coli lac operon
   3523..3539    +  protein_bind   lac operator: The lac repressor binds to the lac operator to inhibit transcription in E. coli. This inhibition can be relieved by adding lactose or isopropyl-β-D-thiogalactopyranoside (IPTG). lac repressor encoded by lacI
   3584..3602    +  promoter       T3 promoter: promoter for bacteriophage T3 RNA polymerase
   3615..3656    +  misc_feature   MCS (fragment): pBluescript multiple cloning site
   3657..4062    +  promoter       RPR1 promoter: RPR1; promoter for the S. cerevisiae RNase P RNA gene
   4072..4093    +  misc_feature   MCS (fragment): pBluescript multiple cloning site
   4138..4160    -  misc_feature   MCS (fragment): pUC18/19 multiple cloning site
   4163..4181    +  misc_RNA       MS2 stem loop: stem loop that binds the bacteriophage MS2 coat protein
   4202..4220    +  misc_RNA       MS2 stem loop: stem loop that binds the bacteriophage MS2 coat protein
   4253..4315    +  terminator     RPR1 terminator: transcription terminator for the S. cerevisiae RNase P RNA gene
   4448..4591    -  CDS            TIM9 (fragment): TIM9_YEAST - Experimental evidence at protein level: Swiss-Prot protein existence level 1. Mitochondrial intermembrane chaperone that participates in the import and insertion of multi-pass transmembrane proteins into the mitochondrial inner membrane. Also required for the transfer of beta- barrel precursors from the TOM complex to the sorting and assembly machinery (SAM complex) of the outer membrane. Acts as a chaperone-like protein that protects the hydrophobic precursors from aggregation and guide them through the mitochondrial intermembrane space. Compared to TIM10, it may have a strong st
   4607..4625    -  promoter       T7 promoter: promoter for bacteriophage T7 RNA polymerase
   4633..4788    +  CDS            lacZα (fragment): LacZα fragment of β-galactosidase; lacZ fragment
   4796..5251    +  rep_origin     f1 ori (sequence partly withheld): f1 bacteriophage origin of replication; arrow indicates direction of (+) strand synthesis
   5252..5303    -  misc_feature   bom (fragment): basis of mobility region from pBR322
   5382..6185    -  CDS            URA3: orotidine-5'-phosphate decarboxylase, required for uracil biosynthesis; S. cerevisiae URA3; yeast auxotrophic marker, counterselectable with 5-fluoroorotic acid (5-FOA)
   6186..6401    -  promoter       URA3 promoter: S. cerevisiae URA3
   6416..6465    -  misc_feature   bom (fragment): basis of mobility region from pBR322
   6567..1       -  CDS            rop (fragment) (across the origin): Rop protein, which maintains plasmids at low copy number; rop
