>Addgene plasmid #220738 | p3HR2 | addgene full sequence | sequence record 437366 | Addgene NGS Result
GACGAAAGGGCCTCGTGATACGCCTATTTTTATAGGTTAATGTCATGATAATAATGGTTTCTTAGTATGA
TCCAATATCAAAGGAAATGATAGCATTGAAGGATGAGACTAATCCAATTGAGGAGTGGCAGCATATAGAA
CAGCTAAAGGGTAGTGCTGAAGGAAGCATACGATACCCCGCATGGAATGGGATAATATCACAGGAGGTAC
TAGACTACCTTTCATCCTACATAAATAGACGCATATAAGTACGCATTTAAGCATAAACACGCACTATGCC
GTTCTTCTCATGTATATATATATACAGGCAACACGCAGATATAGGTGCGACGTGAACAGTGAGCTGTATG
TGCGCAGCTCGCGTTGCATTTTCGGAAGCGCTCGTTTTCGGAAACGCTTTGAAGTTCCTATTCCGAAGTT
CCTATTCTCTAGAAAGTATAGGAACTTCAGAGCGCTTTTGAAAACCAAAAGCGCTCTGAAGACGCACTTT
CAAAAAACCAAAAACGCACCGGACTGTAACGAGCTACTAAAATATTGCGAATACCGCTTCCACAAACATT
GCTCAAAAGTATCTCTTTGCTATATATCTCTGTGCTATATCCCTATATAACCTACCCATCCACCTTTCGC
TCCTTGAACTTGCATCTAAACTCGACCTCTACATTTTTTATGTTTATCTCTAGTATTACTCTTTAGACAA
AAAAATTGTAGTAAGAACTATTCATAGAGTGAATCGAAAACAATACGAAAATGTAAACATTTCCTATACG
TAGTATATAGAGACAAAATAGAAGAAACCGTTCATAATTTTCTGACCAATGAAGAATCATCAACGCTATC
ACTTTCTGTTCACAAAGTATGCGCAATCCACATCGGTATAGAATATAATCGGGGATGCCTTTATCTTGAA
AAAATGCACCCGCAGCTTCGCTAGTAATCAGTAAACGCGGGAAGTGGAGTCAGGCTTTTTTTATGGAAGA
GAAAATAGACACCAAAGTAGCCTTCTTCTAACCTTAACGGACCTACAGTGCAAAAAGTTATCAAGAGACT
GCATTATAGAGCGCACAAAGGAGAAAAAAAGTAATCTAAGATGCTTTGTTAGAAAAATAGCGCTCTCGGG
ATGCATTTTTGTAGAACAAAAAAGAAGTATAGATTCTTTGTTGGTAAAATAGCGCTCTCGCGTTGCATTT
CTGTTCTGTAAAAATGCAGCTCAGATTCTTTGTTTGAAAAATTAGCGCTCTCGCGTTGCATTTTTGTTTT
ACAAAAATGAAGCACAGATTCTTCGTTGGTAAAATAGCGCTTTCGCGTTGCATTTCTGTTCTGTAAAAAT
GCAGCTCAGATTCTTTGTTTGAAAAATTAGCGCTCTCGCGTTGCATTTTTGTTCTACAAAATGAAGCACA
GATGCTTCGTTCAGGTGGCACTTTTCGGGGAAATGTGCGCGGAACCCCTATTTGTTTATTTTTCTAAATA
CATTCAAATATGTATCCGCTCATGAGACAATAACCCTGATAAATGCTTCAATAATATTGAAAAAGGAAGA
GTATGAGTATTCAACATTTCCGTGTCGCCCTTATTCCCTTTTTTGCGGCATTTTGCCTTCCTGTTTTTGC
TCACCCAGAAACGCTGGTGAAAGTAAAAGATGCTGAAGATCAGTTGGGTGCACGAGTGGGTTACATCGAA
CTGGATCTCAACAGCGGTAAGATCCTTGAGAGTTTTCGCCCCGAAGAACGTTTTCCAATGATGAGCACTT
TTAAAGTTCTGCTATGTGGCGCGGTATTATCCCGTATTGACGCCGGGCAAGAGCAACTCGGTCGCCGCAT
ACACTATTCTCAGAATGACTTGGTTGAGTACTCACCAGTCACAGAAAAGCATCTTACGGATGGCATGACA
GTAAGAGAATTATGCAGTGCTGCCATAACCATGAGTGATAACACTGCGGCCAACTTACTTCTGACAACGA
TCGGAGGACCGAAGGAGCTAACCGCTTTTTTGCACAACATGGGGGATCATGTAACTCGCCTTGATCGTTG
GGAACCGGAGCTGAATGAAGCCATACCAAACGACGAGCGTGACACCACGATGCCTGTAGCAATGGCAACA
ACGTTGCGCAAACTATTAACTGGCGAACTACTTACTCTAGCTTCCCGGCAACAATTAATAGACTGGATGG
AGGCGGATAAAGTTGCAGGACCACTTCTGCGCTCGGCCCTTCCGGCTGGCTGGTTTATTGCTGATAAATC
TGGAGCCGGTGAGCGTGGGTCTCGCGGTATCATTGCAGCACTGGGGCCAGATGGTAAGCCCTCCCGTATC
GTAGTTATCTACACGACGGGGAGTCAGGCAACTATGGATGAACGAAATAGACAGATCGCTGAGATAGGTG
CCTCACTGATTAAGCATTGGTAACTGTCAGACCAAGTTTACTCATATATACTTTAGATTGATTTAAAACT
TCATTTTTAATTTAAAAGGATCTAGGTGAAGATCCTTTTTGATAATCTCATGACCAAAATCCCTTAACGT
GAGTTTTCGTTCCACTGAGCGTCAGACCCCGTAGAAAAGATCAAAGGATCTTCTTGAGATCCTTTTTTTC
TGCGCGTAATCTGCTGCTTGCAAACAAAAAAACCACCGCTACCAGCGGTGGTTTGTTTGCCGGATCAAGA
GCTACCAACTCTTTTTCCGAAGGTAACTGGCTTCAGCAGAGCGCAGATACCAAATACTGTTCTTCTAGTG
TAGCCGTAGTTAGGCCACCACTTCAAGAACTCTGTAGCACCGCCTACATACCTCGCTCTGCTAATCCTGT
TACCAGTGGCTGCTGCCAGTGGCGATAAGTCGTGTCTTACCGGGTTGGACTCAAGACGATAGTTACCGGA
TAAGGCGCAGCGGTCGGGCTGAACGGGGGGTTCGTGCACACAGCCCAGCTTGGAGCGAACGACCTACACC
GAACTGAGATACCTACAGCGTGAGCTATGAGAAAGCGCCACGCTTCCCGAAGGGAGAAAGGCGGACAGGT
ATCCGGTAAGCGGCAGGGTCGGAACAGGAGAGCGCACGAGGGAGCTTCCAGGGGGAAACGCCTGGTATCT
TTATAGTCCTGTCGGGTTTCGCCACCTCTGACTTGAGCGTCGATTTTTGTGATGCTCGTCAGGGGGGCGG
AGCCTATGGAAAAACGCCAGCAACGCGGCCTTTTTACGGTTCCTGGCCTTTTGCTGGCCTTTTGCTCACA
TGTTCTTTCCTGCGTTATCCCCTGATTCTGTGGATAACCGTATTACCGCCTTTGAGTGAGCTGATACCGC
TCGCCGCAGCCGAACGACCGAGCGCAGCGAGTCAGTGAGCGAGGAAGCGGAAGAGCGCCCAATACGCAAA
CCGCCTCTCCCCGCGCGTTGGCCGATTCATTAATGCAGCTGGCACGACAGGTTTCCCGACTGGAAAGCGG
GCAGTGAGCGCAACGCAATTAATGTGAGTTAGCTCACTCATTAGGCACCCCAGGCTTTACACTTTATGCT
TCCGGCTCGTATGTTGTGTGGAATTGTGAGCGGATAACAATTTCACACAGGAAACAGCTATGACCATGAT
TACGCCAAGCGCGCAATTAACCCTCACTAAAGGGAACAAAAGCTGGAGCTCCACCGCGGTGGCGGCCGCT
CTAGAACTAGTGGATCCGGGGGATCTGCCAATTGAACATAACATGGTAGTTACATATACTAGTAATATGG
TTCGGCACACATTAAAAGTATAAAAACTATCTGAATTACGAATTACATATATTGGTCATAAAAATCAATC
AATCATCGTGTGTTTTATATGTCTCTTATCTAAGTATAAGAATATCCATAGTTAATATTCACTTACGCTA
CCTTTTAACCTGTAATCATTGTCAACAGGATATGTTAACGACCCACATTGATAAACGCTAGTATTTCTTT
TTCCTCTTCTTATTGGCCGGCTGTCTCTATACTCCCCTATAGTCTGTTTCTTTTCGTTTCGATTGTTTTA
CGTTTGAGGCCTCGTGGCGCACATGGTACGCTGTGGTGCTCGCGGCTGGGAACGAAACTCTGGGAGCTGC
GATTGGCAGAATTCCGGCTAGAACTAGTGGATCCCCCGGCGCCCGGCGGCTCGAGCCCGGGCAGCTTGCA
TGCCGCCGGGCGCCATGCCTGCAGGTCGACTCTAGAAAACATGAGGATCACCCATGTCTGCAGGTCGACT
CTAGAAAACATGAGGATCACCCATGTCTGCAGGTCGACTCTAGAGGATCGGAATTCCCCCATATCCAACT
TCCAATTTAATCTTTCTTTTTTAATTTTCACTTATTTGCGATACAGAAAGAAAAAAGCGATAGTAACTAT
TGAATTTTGTTTGGATTTGGTTAGATTAGATATGGTTTCTCTTTATATTTACATGCTAAAAATGGGCTAC
ACCAGAGATACATAATTAGATATATATACGCCAGTACACCTTATCGGCCCAAGCCTTGTCCCAAGGCAGC
GTTTTGTTCTTGGAAACGCTGCCCTACACGTTCGCTATGCTTCAAGAACTTTTCTGAGCACTTCATGATG
CATGTTTGTTCCTTATTGGTTAGCTTTGATGTTGTGAAGTCATTGACACCCAATTCGCCCTATAGTGAGT
CGTATTACGCGCGCTCACTGGCCGTCGTTTTACAACGTCGTGACTGGGAAAACCCTGGCGTTACCCAACT
TAATCGCCTTGCAGCACATCCCCCTTTCGCCAGCTGGCGTAATAGCGAAGAGGCCCGCACCGATCGCCCT
TCCCAACAGTTGCGCAGCCTGAATGGCGAATGG
[124 nt withheld, positions 4794-4917]
C
[91 nt withheld, positions 4919-5009]
A
[49 nt withheld, positions 5011-5059]
CCTTTGACGTTGGAGTCCACGTTCTTT
[37 nt withheld, positions 5087-5123]
ACCCTATCTCGGTCTATTCTTTTGATTTATAAGGGATTTTGCCGATTTCGGCCTATTGGTTAAAAAATGA
GCTGATTTAACAAAAATTTAACGCGAATTTTAACAAAATATTAACGCTTACAATTTCCTGATGCGGTATT
TTCTCCTTACGCATCTGTGCGGTATTTCACACCGCATAGGGTAATAACTGATATAATTAAATTGAAGCTC
TAATTTGTGAGTTTAGTATACATGCATTTACTTATAATACAGTTTTTTAGTTTTGCTGGCCGCATCTTCT
CAAATATGCTTCCCAGCCTGCTTTTCTGTAACGTTCACCCTCTACCTTAGCATCCCTTCCCTTTGCAAAT
AGTCCTCTTCCAACAATAATAATGTCAGATCCTGTAGAGACCACATCATCCACGGTTCTATACTGTTGAC
CCAATGCGTCTCCCTTGTCATCTAAACCCACACCGGGTGTCATAATCAACCAATCGTAACCTTCATCTCT
TCCACCCATGTCTCTTTGAGCAATAAAGCCGATAACAAAATCTTTGTCGCTCTTCGCAATGTCAACAGTA
CCCTTAGTATATTCTCCAGTAGATAGGGAGCCCTTGCATGACAATTCTGCTAACATCAAAAGGCCTCTAG
GTTCCTTTGTTACTTCTTCTGCCGCCTGCTTCAAACCGCTAACAATACCTGGGCCCACCACACCGTGTGC
ATTCGTAATGTCTGCCCATTCTGCTATTCTGTATACACCCGCAGAGTACTGCAATTTGACTGTATTACCA
ATGTCAGCAAATTTTCTGTCTTCGAAGAGTAAAAAATTGTACTTGGCGGATAATGCCTTTAGCGGCTTAA
CTGTGCCCTCCATGGAAAAATCAGTCAAGATATCCACATGTGTTTTTAGTAAACAAATTTTGGGACCTAA
TGCTTCAACTAACTCCAGTAATTCCTTGGTGGTACGAACATCCAATGAAGCACACAAGTTTGTTTGCTTT
TCGTGCATGATATTAAATAGCTTGGCAGCAACAGGACTAGGATGAGTAGCAGCACGTTCCTTATATGTAG
CTTTCGACATGATTTATCTTCGTTTCCTGCAGGTTTTTGTTCTGTGCAGTTGGGTTAAGAATACTGGGCA
ATTTCATGTTTCTTCAACACTACATATGCGTATATATACCAATCTAAGTCTGTGCTCCTTCCTTCGTTCT
TCCTTCTGTTCGGAGATTACCGAATCAAAAAAATTTCAAGGAAACCGAAATCAAAAAAAAGAATAAAAAA
AAAATGATGAATTGAAAAGGTGGTATGGTGCACTCTCAGTACAATCTGCTCTGATGCCGCATAGTTAAGC
CAGCCCCGACACCCGCCAACACCCGCTGACGCGCCCTGACGGGCTTGTCTGCTCCCGGCATCCGCTTACA
GACAAGCTGTGACCGTCTCCGGGAGCTGCATGTGTCAGAGGTTTTCACCGTCATCACCGAAACGCGCGA
Features (pLannotate 1.2.2; 25 found; start..end, strand, type, name):
     69..1411    +  rep_origin     2μ ori: yeast 2μ plasmid origin of replication
   1438..1542    +  promoter       AmpR promoter: bla
   1543..2403    +  CDS            AmpR: β-lactamase; bla; confers resistance to ampicillin, carbenicillin, and related antibiotics
   2574..3162    +  rep_origin     ori: high-copy-number ColE1/pMB1/pBR322/pUC origin of replication
   3345..3437    +  CDS            lacI (fragment): lac repressor; lacI; The lac repressor binds to the lac operator to inhibit transcription in E. coli. This inhibition can be relieved by adding lactose or isopropyl-β-D-thiogalactopyranoside (IPTG).
   3450..3471    +  protein_bind   CAP binding site: CAP binding activates transcription in the presence of cAMP. E. coli catabolite activator protein
   3486..3516    +  promoter       lac promoter: promoter for the E. coli lac operon
   3524..3540    +  protein_bind   lac operator: The lac repressor binds to the lac operator to inhibit transcription in E. coli. This inhibition can be relieved by adding lactose or isopropyl-β-D-thiogalactopyranoside (IPTG). lac repressor encoded by lacI
   3585..3603    +  promoter       T3 promoter: promoter for bacteriophage T3 RNA polymerase
   3616..3657    +  misc_feature   MCS (fragment): pBluescript multiple cloning site
   3662..4068    +  promoter       RPR1 promoter: RPR1; promoter for the S. cerevisiae RNase P RNA gene
   4078..4099    +  misc_feature   MCS (fragment): pBluescript multiple cloning site
   4144..4166    -  misc_feature   MCS (fragment): pUC18/19 multiple cloning site
   4169..4187    +  misc_RNA       MS2 stem loop: stem loop that binds the bacteriophage MS2 coat protein
   4208..4226    +  misc_RNA       MS2 stem loop: stem loop that binds the bacteriophage MS2 coat protein
   4259..4321    +  terminator     RPR1 terminator: transcription terminator for the S. cerevisiae RNase P RNA gene
   4454..4597    -  CDS            TIM9 (fragment): TIM9_YEAST - Experimental evidence at protein level: Swiss-Prot protein existence level 1. Mitochondrial intermembrane chaperone that participates in the import and insertion of multi-pass transmembrane proteins into the mitochondrial inner membrane. Also required for the transfer of beta- barrel precursors from the TOM complex to the sorting and assembly machinery (SAM complex) of the outer membrane. Acts as a chaperone-like protein that protects the hydrophobic precursors from aggregation and guide them through the mitochondrial intermembrane space. Compared to TIM10, it may have a strong st
   4609..4627    -  promoter       T7 promoter: promoter for bacteriophage T7 RNA polymerase
   4635..4790    +  CDS            lacZα (fragment): LacZα fragment of β-galactosidase; lacZ fragment
   4794..5222    +  rep_origin     f1 ori (sequence partly withheld): f1 bacteriophage origin of replication; arrow indicates direction of (+) strand synthesis
   5250..5301    -  misc_feature   bom (fragment): basis of mobility region from pBR322
   5380..6183    -  CDS            URA3: orotidine-5'-phosphate decarboxylase, required for uracil biosynthesis; S. cerevisiae URA3; yeast auxotrophic marker, counterselectable with 5-fluoroorotic acid (5-FOA)
   6184..6399    -  promoter       URA3 promoter: S. cerevisiae URA3
   6407..6456    -  misc_feature   bom (fragment): basis of mobility region from pBR322
   6558..1       -  CDS            rop (fragment) (across the origin): Rop protein, which maintains plasmids at low copy number; rop
