[The description below was written by a language model from this plasmid's Addgene catalogue record and pLannotate feature annotations shown in this document.]
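Description:
p3HR2 is an empty-backbone yeast expression plasmid built on Bluescript II KS+ that serves as the hybrid-RNA component of the yeast three-hybrid system for detecting RNA–protein interactions. It is an E. coli–yeast shuttle vector. In bacteria it replicates to high copy number from a ColE1/pUC-type origin and is selected with ampicillin through the β-lactamase gene. In Saccharomyces cerevisiae it is maintained as a multicopy episome by the 2μ origin and selected by uracil prototrophy through URA3 under its own promoter, a marker that can also be counterselected with 5-FOA. Bluescript remnants are also annotated, including an f1 origin, the lac promoter/operator, a lacZα fragment, and flanking T3 and T7 promoters, along with small pBR322-derived bom and rop fragments.

The functional cassette is driven by the promoter of RPR1, the yeast RNase P RNA gene, and closed by the RPR1 terminator, an arrangement suited to producing a small non-coding RNA rather than an mRNA. Between them lie short multiple cloning site fragments followed by two MS2 stem loops, which bind the bacteriophage MS2 coat protein. An RNA sequence of interest cloned by restriction digestion upstream of the stem loops is therefore transcribed as a fusion to the MS2 sites. In the three-hybrid scheme, this bifunctional RNA is expected to bridge an MS2 coat protein fusion and a candidate RNA-binding protein fusion to activate a reporter, although those partner components are not part of this record. No insert is present.

The depositor sequence (6,601 nt) and the repository's sequencing result (6,592 nt) show the same feature layout. The small differences include an indel near the 3' end of the T7 promoter. The depositor notes similarity to the vector pMQ2.
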