Addgene plasmid #220738: p3HR2
Purpose: (Empty Backbone) Component of yeast three hybrid system
Depositing lab: Marvin Wickens. Depositing organization: University of Wisconsin, Madison. Publication: Analyzing mRNA-protein complexes using a yeast three-hybrid system. Bernstein DS, Buter N, Stumpf C, Wickens M. Methods. 2002 Feb;26(2):123-41. doi: 10.1016/S1046-2023(02)00015-4. PubMed 12054889.
Backbone
  Vector backbone: BluescriptIIKS+
  Backbone size (bp): 6601
  Vector type: Yeast Expression
  Selectable markers: URA3
Growth in bacteria
  Bacterial resistance: Ampicillin, 100 μg/mL
  Growth temperature: 37°C
  Growth strain: DH5alpha
  Copy number: High Copy
Gene/Insert
  Cloning method: Restriction Enzyme
Terms and licenses: Academic/Nonprofit Terms; Industry Terms: Not Available to Industry
Depositor comments: similar to GenBank: EU546815.1 vector pMQ2 Addgene QC found an indel near the 3' end of T7 promoter
How to cite: p3HR2 was a gift from Marvin Wickens (Addgene plasmid # 220738 ; http://n2t.net/addgene:220738 ; RRID:Addgene_220738)
